>Addgene plasmid #158802 | pPP444 | addgene full sequence | sequence record 309578 | Addgene NGS Result
ATATATCTTGTGGAAAGGACGAAACACCGACCAAAACGACTATTGATTGCCCAGTACGCTGGGACAGAAG
AGCTAATGCTCTTCATTTTTTTTGGTACCCGTTACATAACTTACGGTAAATGGCCCGCCTGGCTGACCGC
CCAACGACCCCCGCCCATTGACGTCAATAGTAACGCCAATAGGGACTTTCCATTGACGTCAATGGGTGGA
GTATTTACGGTAAACTGCCCACTTGGCAGTACATCAAGTGTATCATATGCCAAGTACGCCCCCTATTGAC
GTCAATGACGGTAAATGGCCCGCCTGGCATTGTGCCCAGTACATGACCTTATGGGACTTTCCTACTTGGC
AGTACATCTACGTATTAGTCATCGCTATTACCATGGTCGAGGTGAGCCCCACGTTCTGCTTCACTCTCCC
CATCTCCCCCCCCTCCCCACCCCCAATTTTGTATTTATTTATTTTTTAATTATTTTGTGCAGCGATGGGG
GCGGGGGGGGGGGGGGGGCGCGCGCCRGGGGGGGSGGGGGGGGGSGRGGGGSGGGGSGGGGSGAGGCGGA
GAGGTGCGGCGGCAGCCAATCAGAGCGGCGCGCTCCGAAAGTTTCCTTTTATGGCGAGGCGGCGGCGGCG
GCGGCCCTATAAAAAGCGAAGCGCGCGGCGGGCGGGAGTCGCTGCGCGCTGCCTTCGCCCCGTGCCCCGC
TCCGCCGCCGCCTCGCGCCGCCCGCCCCGGCTCTGACTGACCGCGTTACTCCCACAGGTGAGCGGGCGGG
ACGGCCCTTCTCCTCCGGGCTGTAATTAGCTGAGCAAGAGGTAAGGGTTTAAGGGATGGTTGGTTGGTGG
GGTATTAATGTTTAATTACCTGGAGCACCTGCCTGAAATCACTTTTTTTCAGGTTGGACCGGTGCCACCA
TGGAAAAAGAAATAACTGAGCTCACCAAGATTAGGCGCGAGTTTCCGAATAAAAAGTTCAGCAGCACTGA
TATGAAGAAGGCAGGTAAGTTGTTGAAGGCAGAAGGTCCTGATGCTGTTAGAGACTTCCTGAACTCCTGC
CAGGAGATTATCGGGGATTTTAAGCCGCCTGTAAAGACAAACATAGTCAGCATATCACGACCCTTTGAGG
AGTGGCCTGTTAGTATGGTGGGGCGCGCCATCCAGGAATATTACTTTAGTTTGACAAAAGAGGAATTGGA
GTCCGTCCATCCCGGAACTTCCAGCGAGGATCACAAGTCCTTCTTTAACATAACTGGCCTGAGCAATTAC
AATTATACGTCAGTCCAAGGCTTGAATCTCATCTTCAAAAATGCGAAGGCCATATACGACGGGACTCTGG
TTAAAGCAAACAATAAAAATAAGAAGTTGGAAAAAAAGTTCAATGAGATTAACCACAAGCGAAGCCTTGA
GGGGCTTCCTATAATTACGCCGGATTTCGAGGAACCCTTTGATGAGAATGGCCATCTGAATAATCCGCCA
GGTATTAATCGAAATATTTACGGCTACCAAGGATGTGCCGCTAAAGTATTCGTTCCTTCCAAGCATAAAA
TGGTATCCCTCCCTAAAGAATACGAAGGGTACAACCGGGATCCGAACCTGTCCTTGGCGGGCTTCCGAAA
TCGGCTCGAGATACCGGAGGGGGAGCCCGGTCACGTGCCATGGTTTCAGCGCATGGATATCCCGGAAGGC
CAGATCGGGCACGTAAATAAGATTCAACGATTCAATTTCGTTCATGGCAAGAATTCAGGAAAAGTCAAAT
TCAGCGATAAGACAGGACGGGTAAAACGCTACCATCATTCCAAGTATAAAGATGCCACTAAGCCTTACAA
ATTTCTTGAAGAATCCAAGAAAGTCAGTGCTCTGGACTCCATCCTTGCCATTATCACAATCGGTGATGAC
TGGGTAGTGTTTGACATTCGCGGTCTGTATAGAAATGTTTTTTATCGCGAACTGGCACAGAAGGGCCTGA
CAGCAGTGCAGCTGCTGGATCTGTTTACGGGGGATCCGGTGATTGACCCGAAGAAGGGCGTTGTGACATT
CAGCTATAAGGAAGGCGTGGTTCCAGTATTTTCACAGAAGATCGTTCCAAGGTTCAAGAGTCGAGACACG
CTCGAGAAATTGACCAGTCAAGGACCTGTGGCGCTGCTCTCAGTCGACCTCGGCCAAAATGAACCAGTGG
CGGCAAGGGTTTGTAGCTTGAAGAACATAAATGATAAGATCACATTGGATAATTCTTGCAGAATCTCCTT
CCTGGATGACTACAAAAAACAAATCAAAGACTACAGAGATTCCCTGGACGAACTTGAAATCAAGATACGA
CTGGAAGCAATCAATTCTCTGGAAACTAACCAACAAGTAGAAATTCGCGACCTGGATGTATTCAGTGCTG
ATCGGGCAAAGGCAAACACTGTAGATATGTTCGACATCGACCCAAATTTGATATCCTGGGATTCAATGAG
CGACGCGAGGGTGAGCACGCAAATAAGCGATCTTTATCTGAAGAATGGGGGTGACGAATCTCGAGTATAT
TTCGAAATTAACAACAAACGGATAAAGCGATCTGATTATAACATTAGTCAGCTGGTGAGGCCAAAGCTTT
CCGACAGCACTCGGAAGAATCTGAACGATTCTATATGGAAGTTGAAAAGAACTAGTGAAGAATATTTGAA
ATTGTCCAAACGAAAGTTGGAACTGAGCAGAGCTGTTGTGAACTACACTATCCGCCAGAGCAAGCTCCTC
TCCGGAATTAACGACATTGTTATAATACTTGAGGACCTGGATGTAAAAAAAAAATTCAATGGCAGGGGCA
TTCGAGATATCGGATGGGACAACTTCTTCAGCTCCAGGAAAGAGAACAGGTGGTTCATTCCGGCATTCCA
TAAGGCTTTCTCAGAGCTTTCAAGCAACCGGGGCCTCTGTGTCATCGAAGTCAACCCGGCATGGACATCT
GCCACCTGTCCCGACTGCGGGTTCTGTAGTAAAGAGAACAGAGATGGCATTAATTTTACCTGTCGCAAGT
GCGGTGTCTCTTACCACGCGGACATAGATGTTGCCACTCTTAATATAGCCCGGGTGGCCGTTCTCGGCAA
GCCTATGTCCGGACCCGCCGACCGCGAGAGACTGGGCGATACTAAGAAACCCCGGGTAGCAAGGAGCCGA
AAGACTATGAAACGGAAAGATATTAGCAATAGCACCGTTGAGGCTATGGTTACAGCCGGAAGCGGACCCA
AGAAAAAACGCAAGGTGGAAGATCCTAAGAAAAAGCGGAAAGTGAGCCTGGGCAGCGGCTCCGATTACAA
AGATGACGATGACAAAGACTACAAGGATGATGATGATAAGGGATCCGGCGCAACAAACTTCTCTCTGCTG
AAACAAGCCGGAGATGTCGAAGAGAATCCTGGACCGACCGAGTACAAGCCCACGGTGCGCCTCGCCACCC
GCGACGACGTCCCCAGGGCCGTACGCACCCTCGCCGCCGCGTTCGCCGACTACCCCGCCACGCGCCACAC
CGTCGATCCGGACCGCCACATCGAGCGGGTCACCGAGCTGCAAGAACTCTTCCTCACGCGCGTCGGGCTC
GACATCGGCAAGGTGTGGGTCGCGGACGACGGCGCCGCGGTGGCGGTCTGGACCACGCCGGAGAGCGTCG
AAGCGGGGGCGGTGTTCGCCGAGATCGGCCCGCGCATGGCCGAGTTGAGCGGTTCCCGGCTGGCCGCGCA
GCAACAGATGGAAGGCCTCCTGGCGCCGCACCGGCCCAAGGAGCCCGCGTGGTTCCTGGCCACCGTCGGA
GTCTCGCCCGACCACCAGGGCAAGGGTCTGGGCAGCGCCGTCGTGCTCCCCGGAGTGGAGGCGGCCGAGC
GCGCCGGGGTGCCCGCCTTCCTGGAGACCTCCGCGCCCCGCAACCTCCCCTTCTACGAGCGGCTCGGCTT
CACCGTCACCGCCGACGTCGAGGTGCCCGAAGGACCGCGCACCTGGTGCATGACCCGCAAGCCCGGTGCC
TGAACGCGTTAAGAATTCCTAGAGCTCGCTGATCAGCCTCGACTGTGCCTTCTAGTTGCCAGCCATCTGT
TGTTTGCCCCTCCCCCGTGCCTTCCTTGACCCTGGAAGGTGCCACTCCCACTGTCCTTTCCTAATAAAAT
GAGGAAATTGCATCGCATTGTCTGAGTAGGTGTCATTCTATTCTGGGGGGTGGGGTGGGGCAGGACAGCA
AGGGGGAGGATTGGGAAGAGAATAGCAGGCATGCTGGGGAGCGGCCGCAGGAACCCCTAGTGATGGAGTT
GGCCACTCCCTCTCTGCGCGCTCGCTCGCTCACTGAGGCCGGGCGACCAAAGGTCGCCCGACGCCCGGGC
TTTGCCCGGGCGGCCTCAGTGAGCGAGCGAGCGCGCAGCTGCCTGCAGGGGCGCCTGATGCGGTATTTTC
TCCTTACGCATCTGTGCGGTATTTCACACCGCATA
[95 nt withheld, positions 4446-4540]
T
[46 nt withheld, positions 4542-4587]
C
[141 nt withheld, positions 4589-4729]
CCTTTGACGTTGGAGTCCACGTTCTTT
[37 nt withheld, positions 4757-4793]
ACTCTATCTCGGGCTATTCTTTTGATTTATAAGGGATTTTGCCGATTTCGGTCTATTGGTTAAAAAATGA
GCTGATTTAACAAAAATTTAACGCGAATTTTAACAAAATATTAACGTTTACAATTTTATGGTGCACTCTC
AGTACAATCTGCTCTGATGCCGCATAGTTAAGCCAGCCCCGACACCCGCCAACACCCGCTGACGCGCCCT
GACGGGCTTGTCTGCTCCCGGCATCCGCTTACAGACAAGCTGTGACCGTCTCCGGGAGCTGCATGTGTCA
GAGGTTTTCACCGTCATCACCGAAACGCGCGAGACGAAAGGGCCTCGTGATACGCCTATTTTTATAGGTT
AATGTCATGATAATAATGGTTTCTTAGACGTCAGGTGGCACTTTTCGGGGAAATGTGCGCGGAACCCCTA
TTTGTTTATTTTTCTAAATACATTCAAATATGTATCCGCTCATGAGACAATAACCCTGATAAATGCTTCA
ATAATATTGAAAAAGGAAGAGTATGAGTATTCAACATTTCCGTGTCGCCCTTATTCCCTTTTTTGCGGCA
TTTTGCCTTCCTGTTTTTGCTCACCCAGAAACGCTGGTGAAAGTAAAAGATGCTGAAGATCAGTTGGGTG
CACGAGTGGGTTACATCGAACTGGATCTCAACAGCGGTAAGATCCTTGAGAGTTTTCGCCCCGAAGAACG
TTTTCCAATGATGAGCACTTTTAAAGTTCTGCTATGTGGCGCGGTATTATCCCGTATTGACGCCGGGCAA
GAGCAACTCGGTCGCCGCATACACTATTCTCAGAATGACTTGGTTGAGTACTCACCAGTCACAGAAAAGC
ATCTTACGGATGGCATGACAGTAAGAGAATTATGCAGTGCTGCCATAACCATGAGTGATAACACTGCGGC
CAACTTACTTCTGACAACGATCGGAGGACCGAAGGAGCTAACCGCTTTTTTGCACAACATGGGGGATCAT
GTAACTCGCCTTGATCGTTGGGAACCGGAGCTGAATGAAGCCATACCAAACGACGAGCGTGACACCACGA
TGCCTGTAGCAATGGCAACAACGTTGCGCAAACTATTAACTGGCGAACTACTTACTCTAGCTTCCCGGCA
ACAATTAATAGACTGGATGGAGGCGGATAAAGTTGCAGGACCACTTCTGCGCTCGGCCCTTCCGGCTGGC
TGGTTTATTGCTGATAAATCTGGAGCCGGTGAGCGTGGAAGCCGCGGTATCATTGCAGCACTGGGGCCAG
ATGGTAAGCCCTCCCGTATCGTAGTTATCTACACGACGGGGAGTCAGGCAACTATGGATGAACGAAATAG
ACAGATCGCTGAGATAGGTGCCTCACTGATTAAGCATTGGTAACTGTCAGACCAAGTTTACTCATATATA
CTTTAGATTGATTTAAAACTTCATTTTTAATTTAAAAGGATCTAGGTGAAGATCCTTTTTGATAATCTCA
TGACCAAAATCCCTTAACGTGAGTTTTCGTTCCACTGAGCGTCAGACCCCGTAGAAAAGATCAAAGGATC
TTCTTGAGATCCTTTTTTTCTGCGCGTAATCTGCTGCTTGCAAACAAAAAAACCACCGCTACCAGCGGTG
GTTTGTTTGCCGGATCAAGAGCTACCAACTCTTTTTCCGAAGGTAACTGGCTTCAGCAGAGCGCAGATAC
CAAATACTGTTCTTCTAGTGTAGCCGTAGTTAGGCCACCACTTCAAGAACTCTGTAGCACCGCCTACATA
CCTCGCTCTGCTAATCCTGTTACCAGTGGCTGCTGCCAGTGGCGATAAGTCGTGTCTTACCGGGTTGGAC
TCAAGACGATAGTTACCGGATAAGGCGCAGCGGTCGGGCTGAACGGGGGGTTCGTGCACACAGCCCAGCT
TGGAGCGAACGACCTACACCGAACTGAGATACCTACAGCGTGAGCTATGAGAAAGCGCCACGCTTCCCGA
AGGGAGAAAGGCGGACAGGTATCCGGTAAGCGGCAGGGTCGGAACAGGAGAGCGCACGAGGGAGCTTCCA
GGGGGAAACGCCTGGTATCTTTATAGTCCTGTCGGGTTTCGCCACCTCTGACTTGAGCGTCGATTTTTGT
GATGCTCGTCAGGGGGGCGGAGCCTATGGAAAAACGCCAGCAACGCGGCCTTTTTACGGTTCCTGGCCTT
TTGCTGGCCTTTTGCTCACATGTGAGGGCCTATTTCCCATGATTCCTTCATATTTGCATATACGATACAA
GGCTGTTAGAGAGATAATTGGAATTAATTTGACTGTAAACACAAAGATATTAGTACAAAATACGTGACGT
AGAAAGTAATAATTTCTTGGGTAGTTTGCAGTTTTAAAATTATGTTTTAAAATGGACTATCATATGCTTA
CCGTAACTTGAAAGTATTTCGATTTCTTGGCTTT
Features (pLannotate 1.2.2; 16 found; start..end, strand, type, name):
    100..385     +  enhancer       CMV enhancer: human cytomegalovirus immediate early enhancer; contains an 18-bp deletion relative to the standard CMV enhancer
    387..664     +  promoter       chicken β-actin promoter: No description available
    665..892     +  intron         hybrid intron: hybrid between chicken β-actin (CBA) and minute virus of mice (MMV) introns (Gray et al., 2011)
   3283..3299    +  CDS            5xFLAG (fragment): five tandem FLAG® epitope tags
   3310..3331    +  CDS            2xFLAG (fragment): two tandem FLAG® epitope tags
   3396..3993    +  CDS            PuroR (fragment): puromycin N-acetyltransferase; pac from Streptomyces; confers resistance to puromycin
   4033..4144    +  polyA_signal   bGH poly(A) signal: bovine growth hormone polyadenylation signal
   4249..4389    +  repeat_region  AAV2 ITR: inverted terminal repeat of adeno-associated virus serotype 2 inverted
   4394..4445    -  misc_feature   bom (fragment): basis of mobility region from pBR322
   4464..4919    +  rep_origin     f1 ori (sequence partly withheld): f1 bacteriophage origin of replication; arrow indicates direction of (+) strand synthesis
   4920..4969    -  misc_feature   bom (fragment): basis of mobility region from pBR322
   5071..5106    -  CDS            rop (fragment): Rop protein, which maintains plasmids at low copy number; rop
   5201..5305    +  promoter       AmpR promoter: bla
   5306..6166    +  CDS            AmpR: β-lactamase; bla; confers resistance to ampicillin, carbenicillin, and related antibiotics
   6337..6925    +  rep_origin     ori: high-copy-number ColE1/pMB1/pBR322/pUC origin of replication
   6987..20      +  promoter       U6 promoter (across the origin): RNA polymerase III promoter for human U6 snRNA
