[The description below was written by a language model from this plasmid's Addgene catalogue record and pLannotate feature annotations shown in this document.]
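Description:
pPP444 is a mammalian expression plasmid on a custom backbone, built to deliver the hypercompact phage-derived CRISPR nuclease CasΦ-3 and its guide RNA to human cells for genome editing. It is maintained in E. coli as a high-copy plasmid through a ColE1/pUC-type origin and an ampicillin resistance gene (β-lactamase with its own promoter). An f1 phage origin is also present. Transfected mammalian cells can be selected with puromycin.

The annotated features indicate two expression units. A human U6 RNA polymerase III promoter, which spans the numbering origin of the circular sequence, is positioned to drive the guide RNA. According to the catalogue entry, this region carries a SapI Golden Gate stuffer in place of the spacer, so that a target-specific spacer can be cloned in, although the stuffer and CRISPR repeat are not annotated in the feature table. Immediately downstream, a CMV enhancer, chicken β-actin promoter and hybrid CBA/MVM intron form a strong Pol II promoter. The roughly 2.4 kb unannotated stretch that follows presumably holds the human codon-optimised CasΦ-3 coding sequence, which the automated annotation did not recognise. Partial matches to FLAG epitope repeats lie just after this region, suggesting a C-terminal FLAG-type tag. These are followed by a puromycin N-acetyltransferase coding sequence and a bovine growth hormone polyadenylation signal. The element that links the nuclease to the puromycin marker is not annotated, and no nuclear localisation signals are listed.

A single AAV2 inverted terminal repeat and small fragments of bom and rop appear to be backbone remnants. With only one ITR detected, the record does not support use as an AAV packaging vector.
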