Addgene plasmid #158802: pPP444
Purpose: Plasmid containing Homo sapiens codon optimized CasΦ-3 and a SapI-GG stuffer spacer for editing in human cells.
Depositing lab: Jennifer Doudna. Depositing organization: University of California, Berkeley. Publication: CRISPR-CasPhi from huge phages is a hypercompact genome editor. Pausch P, Al-Shayeb B, Bisom-Rapp E, Tsuchida CA, Li Z, Cress BF, Knott GJ, Jacobsen SE, Banfield JF, Doudna JA. Science. 2020 Jul 17;369(6501):333-337. doi: 10.1126/science.abb1400. PubMed 32675376.
Backbone
  Vector backbone: Custom
  Vector type: Mammalian Expression
  Selectable markers: Puromycin
Growth in bacteria
  Bacterial resistance: Ampicillin, 100 μg/mL
  Growth temperature: 37°C
  Growth strain: DH5alpha
  Copy number: High Copy
Gene/Insert
  Gene/Insert name: CasPhi-3
Terms and licenses: Academic/Nonprofit Terms; Industry Terms: Not Available to Industry
How to cite: pPP444 was a gift from Jennifer Doudna (Addgene plasmid # 158802 ; http://n2t.net/addgene:158802 ; RRID:Addgene_158802)
